>Addgene plasmid #230549 | AiP2040 - pAAV-AiE2615m-SYFP2-WPRE3-BGHpA | addgene full sequence | sequence record 461972 | Addgene NGS Result
CCTGCAGGCAGCTGCGCGCTCGCTCGCTCACTGAGGCCGCCCGGGCGTCGGGCGACCTTTGGTCGCCCGG
CCTCAGTGAGCGAGCGAGCGCGCAGAGAGGGAGTGGCCAACTCCATCACTAGGGGTTCCTGCGGCCGCAC
GCGTTGTAAGAGTAATAATCGCCGGCGGCTCTCCCCAACAGCATTGTTCAGTGACTGCTGTTTTGTCTCC
AGCAAGTTGTAGGTAGGGTGCAGTTAAAGCTTGTCCACTCCCGCAGCCTGTCAGATCAGACCTGTGAGTT
CAAGTCGTCTTTGCCCACAGTTAAAGGCCATAAAAACTAAGGCAGTGCCGTGCCTATCCTGGGTGTAACT
CCTTAGAAAACTAGCCAGCTCTTGCAACGTGAGAGAAATCATTGCAAATAAACCTTTGATTTAGCAGTTT
GAGTAAGTTGTTCATTCCATCTGTGTCGCTGTAGTTTTTGCCCTAACACTTTGAGGTTAGCGTTTCTCCT
CCTTTCATTCTGACAGGGTCCTCACCAACCCTGCTAGGCTACCTACAGTATAAAATCTTAAAACTCCATG
TGGTGTTGTGAGCTGCTAGCAGATGGACTTTCTTTTGCATCTGCTGTGTACAGGCTGGGCTTTGTACTCT
TTTCCTGGGGGAGAGAAAGTCTTTCTTCTCTGCTAGTTGATTCCTGTTTTTGTGAAGCAGCTAAGAAAAC
ATCTGTGGCAGGCAGAAAAAATTGACAAAGGATTGACAAACACCATTAGCTGAAAATTTTCCATTTCATT
GCAACTATGCGCTAGCGCTACCGGTCGCCACCATGGTGAGCAAGGGCGAGGAGCTGTTCACCGGGGTGGT
GCCCATCCTGGTCGAGCTGGACGGCGACGTAAACGGCCACAAGTTCAGCGTGTCCGGCGAGGGCGAGGGC
GATGCCACCTACGGCAAGCTGACCCTGAAGCTGATCTGCACCACCGGCAAGCTGCCCGTGCCCTGGCCCA
CCCTCGTGACCACCCTGGGCTACGGCGTGCAGTGCTTCGCCCGCTACCCCGACCACATGAAGCAGCACGA
CTTCTTCAAGTCCGCCATGCCCGAAGGCTACGTCCAGGAGCGCACCATCTTCTTCAAGGACGACGGCAAC
TACAAGACCCGCGCCGAGGTGAAGTTCGAGGGCGACACCCTGGTGAACCGCATCGAGCTGAAGGGCATCG
ACTTCAAGGAGGACGGCAACATCCTGGGGCACAAGCTGGAGTACAACTACAACAGCCACAACGTCTATAT
CACCGCCGACAAGCAGAAGAACGGCATCAAGGCCAACTTCAAGATCCGCCACAACATCGAGGACGGCGGC
GTGCAGCTCGCCGACCACTACCAGCAGAACACCCCCATCGGCGACGGCCCCGTGCTGCTGCCCGACAACC
ACTACCTGAGCTACCAGTCCAAGCTGAGCAAAGACCCCAACGAGAAGCGCGATCACATGGTCCTGCTGGA
GTTCGTGACCGCCGCCGGGATCACTCTCGGCATGGACGAGCTGTACAAGTAAGTCGACGGCGCGCCGCGG
CCGCGAATTCGATATCATAATCAACCTCTGGATTACAAAATTTGTGAAAGATTGACTGGTATTCTTAACT
ATGTTGCTCCTTTTACGCTATGTGGATACGCTGCTTTAATGCCTTTGTATCATGCTATTGCTTCCCGTAT
GGCTTTCATTTTCTCCTCCTTGTATAAATCCTGGTTAGTTCTTGCCACGGCGGAACTCATCGCCGCCTGC
CTTGCCCGCTGCTGGACAGGGGCTCGGCTGTTGGGCACTGACAATTCCGTGGCTCGAGAGATCTTCGACT
GTGCCTTCTAGTTGCCAGCCATCTGTTGTTTGCCCCTCCCCCGTGCCTTCCTTGACCCTGGAAGGTGCCA
CTCCCACTGTCCTTTCCTAATAAAATGAGGAAATTGCATCGCATTGTCTGAGTAGGTGTCATTCTATTCT
GGGGGGTGGGGTGGGGCAGGACAGCAAGGGGGAGGATTGGGAAGACAATAGCAGGCATGAGATCTCACGT
GCGGACCGAGCGGCCGCAGGAACCCCTAGTGATGGAGTTGGCCACTCCCTCTCTGCGCGCTCGCTCGCTC
ACTGAGGCCGGGCGACCAAAGGTCGCCCGACGCCCGGGCTTTGCCCGGGCGGCCTCAGTGAGCGAGCGAG
CGCGCAGCTGCCTGCAGGGGCGCCTGATGCGGTATTTTCTCCTTACGCATCTGTGCGGTATTTCACACCG
CATA
[95 nt withheld, positions 2245-2339]
T
[46 nt withheld, positions 2341-2386]
C
[141 nt withheld, positions 2388-2528]
CCTTTGACGTTGGAGTCCACGTTCTTT
[37 nt withheld, positions 2556-2592]
ACTCTATCTCGGGCTATTCTTTTGATTTATAAGGGATTTTGCCGATTTCGGTCTATTGGTTAAAAAATGA
GCTGATTTAACAAAAATTTAACGCGAATTTTAACAAAATATTAACGTTTACAATTTTATGGTGCACTCTC
AGTACAATCTGCTCTGATGCCGCATAGTTAAGCCAGCCCCGACACCCGCCAACACCCGCTGACGCGCCCT
GACGGGCTTGTCTGCTCCCGGCATCCGCTTACAGACAAGCTGTGACCGTCTCCGGGAGCTGCATGTGTCA
GAGGTTTTCACCGTCATCACCGAAACGCGCGAGACGAAAGGGCCTCGTGATACGCCTATTTTTATAGGTT
AATGTCATGATAATAATGGTTTCTTAGACGTCAGGTGGCACTTTTCGGGGAAATGTGCGCGGAACCCCTA
TTTGTTTATTTTTCTAAATACATTCAAATATGTATCCGCTCATGAGACAATAACCCTGATAAATGCTTCA
ATAATATTGAAAAAGGAAGAGTATGAGTATTCAACATTTCCGTGTCGCCCTTATTCCCTTTTTTGCGGCA
TTTTGCCTTCCTGTTTTTGCTCACCCAGAAACGCTGGTGAAAGTAAAAGATGCTGAAGATCAGTTGGGTG
CACGAGTGGGTTACATCGAACTGGATCTCAACAGCGGTAAGATCCTTGAGAGTTTTCGCCCCGAAGAACG
TTTTCCAATGATGAGCACTTTTAAAGTTCTGCTATGTGGCGCGGTATTATCCCGTATTGACGCCGGGCAA
GAGCAACTCGGTCGCCGCATACACTATTCTCAGAATGACTTGGTTGAGTACTCACCAGTCACAGAAAAGC
ATCTTACGGATGGCATGACAGTAAGAGAATTATGCAGTGCTGCCATAACCATGAGTGATAACACTGCGGC
CAACTTACTTCTGACAACGATCGGAGGACCGAAGGAGCTAACCGCTTTTTTGCACAACATGGGGGATCAT
GTAACTCGCCTTGATCGTTGGGAACCGGAGCTGAATGAAGCCATACCAAACGACGAGCGTGACACCACGA
TGCCTGTAGCAATGGCAACAACGTTGCGCAAACTATTAACTGGCGAACTACTTACTCTAGCTTCCCGGCA
ACAATTAATAGACTGGATGGAGGCGGATAAAGTTGCAGGACCACTTCTGCGCTCGGCCCTTCCGGCTGGC
TGGTTTATTGCTGATAAATCTGGAGCCGGTGAGCGTGGGTCTCGCGGTATCATTGCAGCACTGGGGCCAG
ATGGTAAGCCCTCCCGTATCGTAGTTATCTACACGACGGGGAGTCAGGCAACTATGGATGAACGAAATAG
ACAGATCGCTGAGATAGGTGCCTCACTGATTAAGCATTGGTAACTGTCAGACCAAGTTTACTCATATATA
CTTTAGATTGATTTAAAACTTCATTTTTAATTTAAAAGGATCTAGGTGAAGATCCTTTTTGATAATCTCA
TGACCAAAATCCCTTAACGTGAGTTTTCGTTCCACTGAGCGTCAGACCCCGTAGAAAAGATCAAAGGATC
TTCTTGAGATCCTTTTTTTCTGCGCGTAATCTGCTGCTTGCAAACAAAAAAACCACCGCTACCAGCGGTG
GTTTGTTTGCCGGATCAAGAGCTACCAACTCTTTTTCCGAAGGTAACTGGCTTCAGCAGAGCGCAGATAC
CAAATACTGTTCTTCTAGTGTAGCCGTAGTTAGGCCACCACTTCAAGAACTCTGTAGCACCGCCTACATA
CCTCGCTCTGCTAATCCTGTTACCAGTGGCTGCTGCCAGTGGCGATAAGTCGTGTCTTACCGGGTTGGAC
TCAAGACGATAGTTACCGGATAAGGCGCAGCGGTCGGGCTGAACGGGGGGTTCGTGCACACAGCCCAGCT
TGGAGCGAACGACCTACACCGAACTGAGATACCTACAGCGTGAGCTATGAGAAAGCGCCACGCTTCCCGA
AGGGAGAAAGGCGGACAGGTATCCGGTAAGCGGCAGGGTCGGAACAGGAGAGCGCACGAGGGAGCTTCCA
GGGGGAAACGCCTGGTATCTTTATAGTCCTGTCGGGTTTCGCCACCTCTGACTTGAGCGTCGATTTTTGT
GATGCTCGTCAGGGGGGCGGAGCCTATGGAAAAACGCCAGCAACGCGGCCTTTTTACGGTTCCTGGCCTT
TTGCTGGCCTTTTGCTCACATGT
Features (pLannotate 1.2.2; 14 found; start..end, strand, type, name):
     12..39      +  repeat_region  AAV2 ITR (fragment): inverted terminal repeat of adeno-associated virus serotype 2 inverted
     68..95      +  repeat_region  AAV2 ITR (fragment): inverted terminal repeat of adeno-associated virus serotype 2 inverted
    803..1519    +  CDS            SYFP2: SYFP2 is a basic (constitutively fluorescent) yellow fluorescent protein published in 2006, derived from Aequorea victoria. It is reported to be a very rapidly-maturing monomer with moderate acid sensitivity.
   1559..1716    +  misc_feature   WPRE (fragment): woodchuck hepatitis virus posttranscriptional regulatory element
   1722..1802    +  misc_feature   WPRE (fragment): woodchuck hepatitis virus posttranscriptional regulatory element
   1819..1930    +  polyA_signal   bGH poly(A) signal: bovine growth hormone polyadenylation signal
   2048..2188    +  repeat_region  AAV2 ITR: inverted terminal repeat of adeno-associated virus serotype 2 inverted
   2193..2244    -  misc_feature   bom (fragment): basis of mobility region from pBR322
   2263..2718    +  rep_origin     f1 ori (sequence partly withheld): f1 bacteriophage origin of replication; arrow indicates direction of (+) strand synthesis
   2719..2768    -  misc_feature   bom (fragment): basis of mobility region from pBR322
   2870..2905    -  CDS            rop (fragment): Rop protein, which maintains plasmids at low copy number; rop
   3000..3104    +  promoter       AmpR promoter: bla
   3105..3965    +  CDS            AmpR: β-lactamase; bla; confers resistance to ampicillin, carbenicillin, and related antibiotics
   4136..4724    +  rep_origin     ori: high-copy-number ColE1/pMB1/pBR322/pUC origin of replication
