[The description below was written by a language model from this plasmid's Addgene catalogue record and pLannotate feature annotations shown in this document.]
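Description:
AiP2040 - pAAV-AiE2615m-SYFP2-WPRE3-BGHpA is an adeno-associated virus transfer plasmid built on a pAAV2 backbone, part of a collection of enhancer-driven AAV vectors developed for genetic access to cortical cell types. It is propagated in bacteria as a high-copy plasmid through a ColE1/pUC-type origin and selected with ampicillin via the β-lactamase gene and its native promoter. An f1 phage origin and short remnants of pBR322 bom and rop sequences are also present in the backbone. The sequenced record is about 4.8 kb.

The payload lies between AAV2 inverted terminal repeats, which are the cis elements needed for replication and packaging of the genome into AAV particles. The right ITR is annotated in full, whereas only short fragments are detected on the left side, which may reflect either the difficulty of sequencing these repeats or a partial repeat. The roughly 700 bp between the left ITR and the reporter carries no annotation; by the construct name this is where the AiE2615m enhancer sits, but the record does not state its genomic origin, the cell populations it targets, or whether a minimal promoter accompanies it. Downstream is SYFP2, a rapidly maturing monomeric yellow fluorescent protein derived from Aequorea victoria. It is followed by WPRE3, a shortened woodchuck hepatitis virus posttranscriptional element that appears as two WPRE fragments and boosts transcript expression. A bovine growth hormone polyadenylation signal ends the cassette.

The construct serves to produce recombinant AAV in which enhancer activity restricts yellow fluorescent labelling to specific populations of brain cells, allowing the enhancer's specificity to be assessed and those cells to be visualised.
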