Addgene plasmid #230549: AiP2040 - pAAV-AiE2615m-SYFP2-WPRE3-BGHpA
Purpose: AiE2615m is an enhancer sequence, designed to drive AAV-mediated transgene expression in specific populations of brain cells
Depositing lab: Allen Institute for Brain Science & Bosiljka Tasic. Depositing organization: Allen Institute. Publication: A suite of enhancer AAVs and transgenic mouse lines for genetic access to cortical cell types. Ben-Simon Y, Hooper M, Narayan S, Daigle TL, Dwivedi D, Way SW, Oster A, Stafford DA, Mich JK, Taormina MJ, Martinez RA, Opitz-Araya X, Roth JR, Alexander JR, Allen S, Amster A, Arbuckle J, Ayala A, Baker PM, Bakken TE, Barcelli T, Barta S, Bendrick J, Bertagnolli D, Bielstein C, Bishwakarma P, Bowlus J, Boyer G, Brouner K, Casian B, Casper T, Chakka AB, Chakrabarty R, Chance RK, Chavan S, Clark M, Colbert K, Collman F, Daniel S, Departee M, DiValentin P, Donadio N, Dotson N, Egdorf T, Fliss T, Gabitto M, Garcia J, Gary A, Gasperini M, Gloe J, Goldy J, Gore BB, Graybuck L, Greisman N, Haeseleer F, Halterman C, Haradon Z, Hastings SD, Helback O, Ho W, Hockemeyer D, Huang C, Huff S, Hunker A, Johansen N, Jones D, Juneau Z, Kalmbach B, Kannan M, Khem S, Kussick E, Kutsal R, Larsen R, Lee C, Lee AY, Leibly M, Lenz GH, Li S, Liang E, Lusk N, Madigan Z, Malloy J, Malone J, McCue R, Melchor J, Mollenkopf T, Moosman S, Morin E, Newman D, Ng L, Ngo K, Omstead V, Otto S, Oyama A, Pena N, Pham T, Phillips E, Pom CA, Potekhina L, Ransford S, Ray PL, Rette D, Reynoldson C, Rimorin C, Rocha D, Ruiz A, Sanchez REA, Sawyer L, Sedeno-Cortes A, Sevigny JP, Shapovalova N, Shepard N, Shulga L, Sigler AR, Siverts L, Soliman S, Somasundaram S, Staats B, Stewart K, Szelenyi E, Tieu M, Trader C, Tran A, van Velthoven CTJ, Walker M, Wang Y, Weed N, Wirthlin M, Wood T, Wynalda B, Yao Z, Zhou T, Ariza J, Dee N, Reding M, Ronellenfitch K, Mufti S, Sunkin SM, Smith KA, Esposito L, Waters J, Thyagarajan B, Yao S, Lein ES, Zeng H, Levi BP, Ngai J, Ting JT, Tasic B. Cell. 2025 May 16:S0092-8674(25)00513-6. doi: 10.1016/j.cell.2025.05.002. PubMed 40403729.
Backbone
  Vector backbone: pAAV2
  Vector type: AAV
Growth in bacteria
  Bacterial resistance: Ampicillin, 100 μg/mL
  Growth temperature: 37°C
  Growth strain: NEB Stable
  Copy number: High Copy
Gene/Insert
  Gene/Insert name: SYFP2
  Species: Synthetic
  Cloning method: Gibson Cloning
Terms and licenses: Academic/Nonprofit Terms; Industry Terms: Not Available to Industry
How to cite: AiP2040 - pAAV-AiE2615m-SYFP2-WPRE3-BGHpA was a gift from Allen Institute for Brain Science & Bosiljka Tasic (Addgene plasmid # 230549 ; http://n2t.net/addgene:230549 ; RRID:Addgene_230549)
